>Addgene plasmid #163531 | pCMV_APOBEC1-UdgX-nCas9 | addgene full sequence | sequence record 320238 | Addgene NGS Result
GTGATGCGGTTTTGGCAGTACATCAATGGGCGTGGATAGCGGTTTGACTCACGGGGATTTCCAAGTCTCC
ACCCCATTGACGTCAATGGGAGTTTGTTTTGGCACCAAAATCAACGGGACTTTCCAAAATGTCGTAACAA
CTCCGCCCCATTGACGCAAATGGGCGGTAGGCGTGTACGGTGGGAGGTCTATATAAGCAGAGCTGGTTTA
GTGAACCGTCAGATCCGCTAGAGATCCGCGGCCGCTAATACGACTCACTATAGGGAGAGCCGCCACCATG
AAACGGACAGCCGACGGAAGCGAGTTCGAGTCACCAAAGAAGAAGCGGAAAGTCTCCTCAGAGACTGGGC
CTGTCGCCGTCGATCCAACCCTGCGCCGCCGGATTGAACCTCACGAGTTTGAAGTGTTCTTTGACCCCCG
GGAGCTGAGAAAGGAGACATGCCTGCTGTACGAGATCAACTGGGGAGGCAGGCACTCCATCTGGAGGCAC
ACCTCTCAGAACACAAATAAGCACGTGGAGGTGAACTTCATCGAGAAGTTTACCACAGAGCGGTACTTCT
GCCCCAATACCAGATGTAGCATCACATGGTTTCTGAGCTGGTCCCCTTGCGGAGAGTGTAGCAGGGCCAT
CACCGAGTTCCTGTCCAGATATCCACACGTGACACTGTTTATCTACATCGCCAGGCTGTATCACCACGCA
GACCCAAGGAATAGGCAGGGCCTGCGCGATCTGATCAGCTCCGGCGTGACCATCCAGATCATGACAGAGC
AGGAGTCCGGCTACTGCTGGCGGAACTTCGTGAATTATTCTCCTAGCAACGAGGCCCACTGGCCTAGGTA
CCCACACCTGTGGGTGCGCCTGTACGTGCTGGAGCTGTATTGCATCATCCTGGGCCTGCCCCCTTGTCTG
AATATCCTGCGGAGAAAGCAGCCCCAGCTGACCTTCTTTACAATCGCCCTGCAGTCTTGTCACTATCAGA
GGCTGCCACCCCACATCCTGTGGGCCACAGGCCTGAAGTCTGGAGGATCTAGCGGAGGATCCTCTGGCAG
CGAGACACCAGGAACAAGCGAGTCAGCAACACCAGAGAGCAGTGGCGGCAGCAGCGGCGGCAGCATGGCC
GGAGCACAGGATTTTGTCCCACATACTGCCGATCTGGCTGAGCTGGCTGCCGCCGCTGGAGAGTGTAGAG
GATGCGGGCTGTACCGGGATGCCACACAGGCCGTGTTCGGAGCAGGCGGCAGGAGCGCCCGCATCATGAT
GATCGGCGAGCAGCCAGGCGATAAGGAGGACCTGGCCGGCCTGCCATTTGTGGGACCAGCAGGCCGGCTG
CTGGACAGAGCCCTGGAGGCCGCCGACATCGATAGGGACGCCCTGTACGTGACCAACGCCGTGAAGCACT
TCAAGTTTACACGCGCCGCAGGAGGCAAGAGGAGAATCCACAAGACCCCCTCTCGGACAGAGGTGGTGGC
CTGCAGACCTTGGCTGATCGCCGAGATGACCAGCGTGGAGCCAGATGTGGTGGTGCTGCTGGGAGCAACA
GCAGCAAAGGCCCTGCTGGGCAATGACTTCAGGGTGACCCAGCACAGGGGAGAGGTGCTGCACGTGGACG
ATGTGCCAGGCGATCCTGCCCTGGTGGCAACCGTGCACCCTAGCTCCCTGCTGAGAGGCCCAAAGGAGGA
GCGGGAATCCGCCTTCGCTGGGCTGGTGGACGACCTGAGAGTGGCTGCCGATGTGAGACCTAGCGGTGGT
AGTTCTGGCGGTAGCTCAGGATCTGAAACTCCCGGCACATCTGAAAGCGCGACTCCCGAATCATCTGGTG
GATCTTCAGGTGGAAGTGACAAGAAGTACAGCATCGGCCTGGCCATCGGCACCAACTCTGTGGGCTGGGC
CGTGATCACCGACGAGTACAAGGTGCCCAGCAAGAAATTCAAGGTGCTGGGCAACACCGACCGGCACAGC
ATCAAGAAGAACCTGATCGGAGCCCTGCTGTTCGACAGCGGCGAAACAGCCGAGGCCACCCGGCTGAAGA
GAACCGCCAGAAGAAGATACACCAGACGGAAGAACCGGATCTGCTATCTGCAAGAGATCTTCAGCAACGA
GATGGCCAAGGTGGACGACAGCTTCTTCCACAGACTGGAAGAGTCCTTCCTGGTGGAAGAGGATAAGAAG
CACGAGCGGCACCCCATCTTCGGCAACATCGTGGACGAGGTGGCCTACCACGAGAAGTACCCCACCATCT
ACCACCTGAGAAAGAAACTGGTGGACAGCACCGACAAGGCCGACCTGCGGCTGATCTATCTGGCCCTGGC
CCACATGATCAAGTTCCGGGGCCACTTCCTGATCGAGGGCGACCTGAACCCCGACAACAGCGACGTGGAC
AAGCTGTTCATCCAGCTGGTGCAGACCTACAACCAGCTGTTCGAGGAAAACCCCATCAACGCCAGCGGCG
TGGACGCCAAGGCCATCCTGTCTGCCAGACTGAGCAAGAGCAGACGGCTGGAAAATCTGATCGCCCAGCT
GCCCGGCGAGAAGAAGAATGGCCTGTTCGGAAACCTGATTGCCCTGAGCCTGGGCCTGACCCCCAACTTC
AAGAGCAACTTCGACCTGGCCGAGGATGCCAAACTGCAGCTGAGCAAGGACACCTACGACGACGACCTGG
ACAACCTGCTGGCCCAGATCGGCGACCAGTACGCCGACCTGTTTCTGGCCGCCAAGAACCTGTCCGACGC
CATCCTGCTGAGCGACATCCTGAGAGTGAACACCGAGATCACCAAGGCCCCCCTGAGCGCCTCTATGATC
AAGAGATACGACGAGCACCACCAGGACCTGACCCTGCTGAAAGCTCTCGTGCGGCAGCAGCTGCCTGAGA
AGTACAAAGAGATTTTCTTCGACCAGAGCAAGAACGGCTACGCCGGCTACATTGACGGCGGAGCCAGCCA
GGAAGAGTTCTACAAGTTCATCAAGCCCATCCTGGAAAAGATGGACGGCACCGAGGAACTGCTCGTGAAG
CTGAACAGAGAGGACCTGCTGCGGAAGCAGCGGACCTTCGACAACGGCAGCATCCCCCACCAGATCCACC
TGGGAGAGCTGCACGCCATTCTGCGGCGGCAGGAAGATTTTTACCCATTCCTGAAGGACAACCGGGAAAA
GATCGAGAAGATCCTGACCTTCCGCATCCCCTACTACGTGGGCCCTCTGGCCAGGGGAAACAGCAGATTC
GCCTGGATGACCAGAAAGAGCGAGGAAACCATCACCCCCTGGAACTTCGAGGAAGTGGTGGACAAGGGCG
CTTCCGCCCAGAGCTTCATCGAGCGGATGACCAACTTCGATAAGAACCTGCCCAACGAGAAGGTGCTGCC
CAAGCACAGCCTGCTGTACGAGTACTTCACCGTGTATAACGAGCTGACCAAAGTGAAATACGTGACCGAG
GGAATGAGAAAGCCCGCCTTCCTGAGCGGCGAGCAGAAAAAGGCCATCGTGGACCTGCTGTTCAAGACCA
ACCGGAAAGTGACCGTGAAGCAGCTGAAAGAGGACTACTTCAAGAAAATCGAGTGCTTCGACTCCGTGGA
AATCTCCGGCGTGGAAGATCGGTTCAACGCCTCCCTGGGCACATACCACGATCTGCTGAAAATTATCAAG
GACAAGGACTTCCTGGACAATGAGGAAAACGAGGACATTCTGGAAGATATCGTGCTGACCCTGACACTGT
TTGAGGACAGAGAGATGATCGAGGAACGGCTGAAAACCTATGCCCACCTGTTCGACGACAAAGTGATGAA
GCAGCTGAAGCGGCGGAGATACACCGGCTGGGGCAGGCTGAGCCGGAAGCTGATCAACGGCATCCGGGAC
AAGCAGTCCGGCAAGACAATCCTGGATTTCCTGAAGTCCGACGGCTTCGCCAACAGAAACTTCATGCAGC
TGATCCACGACGACAGCCTGACCTTTAAAGAGGACATCCAGAAAGCCCAGGTGTCCGGCCAGGGCGATAG
CCTGCACGAGCACATTGCCAATCTGGCCGGCAGCCCCGCCATTAAGAAGGGCATCCTGCAGACAGTGAAG
GTGGTGGACGAGCTCGTGAAAGTGATGGGCCGGCACAAGCCCGAGAACATCGTGATCGAAATGGCCAGAG
AGAACCAGACCACCCAGAAGGGACAGAAGAACAGCCGCGAGAGAATGAAGCGGATCGAAGAGGGCATCAA
AGAGCTGGGCAGCCAGATCCTGAAAGAACACCCCGTGGAAAACACCCAGCTGCAGAACGAGAAGCTGTAC
CTGTACTACCTGCAGAATGGGCGGGATATGTACGTGGACCAGGAACTGGACATCAACCGGCTGTCCGACT
ACGATGTGGACCATATCGTGCCTCAGAGCTTTCTGAAGGACGACTCCATCGACAACAAGGTGCTGACCAG
AAGCGACAAGAACCGGGGCAAGAGCGACAACGTGCCCTCCGAAGAGGTCGTGAAGAAGATGAAGAACTAC
TGGCGGCAGCTGCTGAACGCCAAGCTGATTACCCAGAGAAAGTTCGACAATCTGACCAAGGCCGAGAGAG
GCGGCCTGAGCGAACTGGATAAGGCCGGCTTCATCAAGAGACAGCTGGTGGAAACCCGGCAGATCACAAA
GCACGTGGCACAGATCCTGGACTCCCGGATGAACACTAAGTACGACGAGAATGACAAGCTGATCCGGGAA
GTGAAAGTGATCACCCTGAAGTCCAAGCTGGTGTCCGATTTCCGGAAGGATTTCCAGTTTTACAAAGTGC
GCGAGATCAACAACTACCACCACGCCCACGACGCCTACCTGAACGCCGTCGTGGGAACCGCCCTGATCAA
AAAGTACCCTAAGCTGGAAAGCGAGTTCGTGTACGGCGACTACAAGGTGTACGACGTGCGGAAGATGATC
GCCAAGAGCGAGCAGGAAATCGGCAAGGCTACCGCCAAGTACTTCTTCTACAGCAACATCATGAACTTTT
TCAAGACCGAGATTACCCTGGCCAACGGCGAGATCCGGAAGCGGCCTCTGATCGAGACAAACGGCGAAAC
CGGGGAGATCGTGTGGGATAAGGGCCGGGATTTTGCCACCGTGCGGAAAGTGCTGAGCATGCCCCAAGTG
AATATCGTGAAAAAGACCGAGGTGCAGACAGGCGGCTTCAGCAAAGAGTCTATCCTGCCCAAGAGGAACA
GCGATAAGCTGATCGCCAGAAAGAAGGACTGGGACCCTAAGAAGTACGGCGGCTTCGACAGCCCCACCGT
GGCCTATTCTGTGCTGGTGGTGGCCAAAGTGGAAAAGGGCAAGTCCAAGAAACTGAAGAGTGTGAAAGAG
CTGCTGGGGATCACCATCATGGAAAGAAGCAGCTTCGAGAAGAATCCCATCGACTTTCTGGAAGCCAAGG
GCTACAAAGAAGTGAAAAAGGACCTGATCATCAAGCTGCCTAAGTACTCCCTGTTCGAGCTGGAAAACGG
CCGGAAGAGAATGCTGGCCTCTGCCGGCGAACTGCAGAAGGGAAACGAACTGGCCCTGCCCTCCAAATAT
GTGAACTTCCTGTACCTGGCCAGCCACTATGAGAAGCTGAAGGGCTCCCCCGAGGATAATGAGCAGAAAC
AGCTGTTTGTGGAACAGCACAAGCACTACCTGGACGAGATCATCGAGCAGATCAGCGAGTTCTCCAAGAG
AGTGATCCTGGCCGACGCTAATCTGGACAAAGTGCTGTCCGCCTACAACAAGCACCGGGATAAGCCCATC
AGAGAGCAGGCCGAGAATATCATCCACCTGTTTACCCTGACCAATCTGGGAGCCCCTGCCGCCTTCAAGT
ACTTTGACACCACCATCGACCGGAAGAGGTACACCAGCACCAAAGAGGTGCTGGACGCCACCCTGATCCA
CCAGAGCATCACCGGCCTGTACGAGACACGGATCGACCTGTCTCAGCTGGGAGGTGACTCTGGCGGCTCA
AAAAGAACCGCCGACGGCAGCGAATTCGAGCCCAAGAAGAAGAGGAAAGTCTAACCGGTCATCATCACCA
TCACCATTGAGTTTAAACCCGCTGATCAGCCTCGACTGTGCCTTCTAGTTGCCAGCCATCTGTTGTTTGC
CCCTCCCCCGTGCCTTCCTTGACCCTGGAAGGTGCCACTCCCACTGTCCTTTCCTAATAAAATGAGGAAA
TTGCATCGCATTGTCTGAGTAGGTGTCATTCTATTCTGGGGGGTGGGGTGGGGCAGGACAGCAAGGGGGA
GGATTGGGAAGACAATAGCAGGCATGCTGGGGATGCGGTGGGCTCTATGGCTTCTGAGGCGGAAAGAACC
AGCTGGGGCTCGATACCGTCGACCTCTAGCTAGAGCTTGGCGTAATCATGGTCATAGCTGTTTCCTGTGT
GAAATTGTTATCCGCTCACAATTCCACACAACATACGAGCCGGAAGCATAAAGTGTAAAGCCTAGGGTGC
CTAATGAGTGAGCTAACTCACATTAATTGCGTTGCGCTCACTGCCCGCTTTCCAGTCGGGAAACCTGTCG
TGCCAGCTGCATTAATGAATCGGCCAACGCGCGGGAAGAGGCGGTTTGCGTATTGGGCGCTCTTCCGCTT
CCTCGCTCACTGACTCGCTGCGCTCGGTCGTTCGGCTGCGGCGAGCGGTATCAGCTCACTCAAAGGCGGT
AATACGGTTATCCACAGAATCAGGGGATAACGCAGGAAAGAACATGTGAGCAAAAGGCCAGCAAAAGGCC
AGGAACCGTAAAAAGGCCGCGTTGCTGGCGTTTTTCCATAGGCTCCGCCCCCCTGACGAGCATCACAAAA
ATCGACGCTCAAGTCAGAGGTGGCGAAACCCGACAGGACTATAAAGATACCAGGCGTTTCCCCCTGGAAG
CTCCCTCGTGCGCTCTCCTGTTCCGACCCTGCCGCTTACCGGATACCTGTCCGCCTTTCTCCCTTCGGGA
AGCGTGGCGCTTTCTCATAGCTCACGCTGTAGGTATCTCAGTTCGGTGTAGGTCGTTCGCTCCAAGCTGG
GCTGTGTGCACGAACCCCCCGTTCAGCCCGACCGCTGCGCCTTATCCGGTAACTATCGTCTTGAGTCCAA
CCCGGTAAGACACGACTTATCGCCACTGGCAGCAGCCACTGGTAACAGGATTAGCAGAGCGAGGTATGTA
GGCGGTGCTACAGAGTTCTTGAAGTGGTGGCCTAACTACGGCTACACTAGAAGAACAGTATTTGGTATCT
GCGCTCTGCTGAAGCCAGTTACCTTCGGAAAAAGAGTTGGTAGCTCTTGATCCGGCAAACAAACCACCGC
TGGTAGCGGTGGTTTTTTTGTTTGCAAGCAGCAGATTACGCGCAGAAAAAAAGGATCTCAAGAAGATCCT
TTGATCTTTTCTACGGGGTCTGACACTCAGTGGAACGAAAACTCACGTTAAGGGATTTTGGTCATGAGAT
TATCAAAAAGGATCTTCACCTAGATCCTTTTAAATTAAAAATGAAGTTTTAAATCAATCTAAAGTATATA
TGAGTAAACTTGGTCTGACAGTTACCAATGCTTAATCAGTGAGGCACCTATCTCAGCGATCTGTCTATTT
CGTTCATCCATAGTTGCCTGACTCCCCGTCGTGTAGATAACTACGATACGGGAGGGCTTACCATCTGGCC
CCAGTGCTGCAATGATACCGCGAGACCCACGCTCACCGGCTCCAGATTTATCAGCAATAAACCAGCCAGC
CGGAAGGGCCGAGCGCAGAAGTGGTCCTGCAACTTTATCCGCCTCCATCCAGTCTATTAATTGTTGCCGG
GAAGCTAGAGTAAGTAGTTCGCCAGTTAATAGTTTGCGCAACGTTGTTGCCATTGCTACAGGCATCGTGG
TGTCACGCTCGTCGTTTGGTATGGCTTCATTCAGCTCCGGTTCCCAACGATCAAGGCGAGTTACATGATC
CCCCATGTTGTGCAAAAAAGCGGTTAGCTCCTTCGGTCCTCCGATCGTTGTCAGAAGTAAGTTGGCCGCA
GTGTTATCACTCATGGTTATGGCAGCACTGCATAATTCTCTTACTGTCATGCCATCCGTAAGATGCTTTT
CTGTGACTGGTGAGTACTCAACCAAGTCATTCTGAGAATAGTGTATGCGGCGACCGAGTTGCTCTTGCCC
GGCGTCAATACGGGATAATACCGCGCCACATAGCAGAACTTTAAAAGTGCTCATCATTGGAAAACGTTCT
TCGGGGCGAAAACTCTCAAGGATCTTACCGCTGTTGAGATCCAGTTCGATGTAACCCACTCGTGCACCCA
ACTGATCTTCAGCATCTTTTACTTTCACCAGCGTTTCTGGGTGAGCAAAAACAGGAAGGCAAAATGCCGC
AAAAAAGGGAATAAGGGCGACACGGAAATGTTGAATACTCATACTCTTCCTTTTTCAATATTATTGAAGC
ATTTATCAGGGTTATTGTCTCATGAGCGGATACATATTTGAATGTATTTAGAAAAATAAACAAATAGGGG
TTCCGCGCACATTTCCCCGAAAAGTGCCACCTGACGTCGACGGATCGGGAGATCGATCTCCCGATCCCCT
AGGGTCGACTCTCAGTACAATCTGCTCTGATGCCGCATAGTTAAGCCAGTATCTGCTCCCTGCTTGTGTG
TTGGAGGTCGCTGAGTAGTGCGCGAGCAAAATTTAAGCTACAACAAGGCAAGGCTTGACCGACAATTGCA
TGAAGAATCTGCTTAGGGTTAGGCGTTTTGCGCTGCTTCGCGATGTACGGGCCAGATATACGCGTTGACA
TTGATTATTGACTAGTTATTAATAGTAATCAATTACGGGGTCATTAGTTCATAGCCCATATATGGAGTTC
CGCGTTACATAACTTACGGTAAATGGCCCGCCTGGCTGACCGCCCAACGACCCCCGCCCATTGACGTCAA
TAATGACGTATGTTCCCATAGTAACGCCAATAGGGACTTTCCATTGACGTCAATGGGTGGAGTATTTACG
GTAAACTGCCCACTTGGCAGTACATCAAGTGTATCATATGCCAAGTACGCCCCCTATTGACGTCAATGAC
GGTAAATGGCCCGCCTGGCATTATGCCCAGTACATGACCTTATGGGACTTTCCTACTTGGCAGTACATCT
ACGTATTAGTCATCGCTATTACCATG
Features (pLannotate 1.2.2; 17 found; start..end, strand, type, name):
      1..204     +  promoter       CMV promoter: human cytomegalovirus (CMV) immediate early promoter
    246..264     +  promoter       T7 promoter: promoter for bacteriophage T7 RNA polymerase
    335..1018    +  CDS            Apobec1: ABEC1_RAT - Experimental evidence at protein level: Swiss-Prot protein existence level 1. Catalytic component of the apolipoprotein B mRNA editing enzyme complex which is responsible for the postranscriptional editing of a CAA codon for Gln to a UAA codon for stop in the APOB mRNA. May also play a role in the epigenetic regulation of gene expression by participating in DNA demethylation. From Rattus norvegicus (Rat).
   1838..3439    +  CDS            dCas9(N): N-terminal portion of catalytically inactive Streptococcus pyogenes dCas9 carrying the D10A mutation (Zetsche et al., 2015)
   3440..5934    +  CDS            Cas9(C) (fragment): C-terminal portion of Streptococcus pyogenes Cas9 (Zetsche et al., 2015)
   6056..6280    +  polyA_signal   bGH poly(A) signal: bovine growth hormone polyadenylation signal
   6284..6305    +  promoter       SV40 promoter (fragment): SV40 enhancer and early promoter
   6310..6326    +  misc_feature   MCS (fragment): pBluescript multiple cloning site
   6375..6391    -  protein_bind   lac operator: The lac repressor binds to the lac operator to inhibit transcription in E. coli. This inhibition can be relieved by adding lactose or isopropyl-β-D-thiogalactopyranoside (IPTG). lac repressor encoded by lacI
   6399..6429    -  promoter       lac promoter: promoter for the E. coli lac operon
   6444..6465    -  protein_bind   CAP binding site: CAP binding activates transcription in the presence of cAMP. E. coli catabolite activator protein
   6478..6570    -  CDS            lacI (fragment): lac repressor; lacI; The lac repressor binds to the lac operator to inhibit transcription in E. coli. This inhibition can be relieved by adding lactose or isopropyl-β-D-thiogalactopyranoside (IPTG).
   6753..7341    -  rep_origin     ori: high-copy-number ColE1/pMB1/pBR322/pUC origin of replication
   7512..8372    -  CDS            AmpR: β-lactamase; bla; confers resistance to ampicillin, carbenicillin, and related antibiotics
   8373..8477    -  promoter       AmpR promoter: bla
   8548..8592    -  misc_feature   bom (fragment): basis of mobility region from pBR322
   8747..9126    +  enhancer       CMV enhancer: human cytomegalovirus immediate early enhancer
