[The description below was written by a language model from this plasmid's Addgene catalogue record and pLannotate feature annotations shown in this document.]
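Description:
pCMV_APOBEC1-UdgX-nCas9 is a 9.1 kb mammalian expression plasmid built on a pCMV backbone for transient delivery of a CRISPR base editor designed to install C•G-to-G•C transversions. It is maintained in E. coli through a high-copy ColE1/pUC-type origin and selected with ampicillin via the β-lactamase gene and its native promoter. Small remnants of lac regulatory elements, a pBluescript polylinker, an SV40 promoter fragment and a bom fragment are backbone leftovers with no evident role in the design.

The payload is a single fusion open reading frame driven by the human cytomegalovirus immediate-early enhancer and promoter, which span the plasmid's numbering origin, and terminated by the bovine growth hormone polyadenylation signal. A T7 promoter sits just upstream of the coding region and could in principle support in vitro transcription. The fusion begins with the cytidine deaminase APOBEC1, which the annotation matches to the rat protein even though the catalogue lists the insert species as human. It ends with Streptococcus pyogenes Cas9 carrying the D10A mutation, making it a nickase that cuts only one strand. The roughly 800 bp stretch between these two annotated parts is not labelled in the feature table; from the construct name it presumably encodes UdgX, a uracil-DNA glycosylase-family protein, plus linkers. Nuclear localisation signals are not annotated.

When paired with a separately supplied guide RNA (none is encoded here), the nickase targets the deaminase to a chosen site, where cytosine is converted to uracil and the uracil-binding component biases repair toward a guanine outcome. The plasmid is used for CG-to-GC base editing in mammalian cells.
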