Addgene plasmid #163531: pCMV_APOBEC1-UdgX-nCas9
Purpose: Mammalian CG-to-GC base editing
Depositing lab: David Liu. Depositing organization: Broad Institute. Publication: Efficient C*G-to-G*C base editors developed using CRISPRi screens, target-library analysis, and machine learning. Koblan LW, Arbab M, Shen MW, Hussmann JA, Anzalone AV, Doman JL, Newby GA, Yang D, Mok B, Replogle JM, Xu A, Sisley TA, Weissman JS, Adamson B, Liu DR. Nat Biotechnol. 2021 Jun 28. pii: 10.1038/s41587-021-00938-z. doi: 10.1038/s41587-021-00938-z. PubMed 34183861.
Backbone
  Vector backbone: pCMV
  Vector type: Mammalian Expression, CRISPR
Growth in bacteria
  Bacterial resistance: Ampicillin, 100 μg/mL
  Growth temperature: 37°C
  Growth strain: NEB Stable
  Copy number: High Copy
Gene/Insert
  Gene/Insert name: APOBEC1-UdgX-nCas9
  Species: H. sapiens (human)
  Mutation: nCas9 (D10A)
  Cloning method: Gibson Cloning
Terms and licenses: Academic/Nonprofit Terms; Industry Terms: Not Available to Industry
How to cite: pCMV_APOBEC1-UdgX-nCas9 was a gift from David Liu (Addgene plasmid # 163531 ; http://n2t.net/addgene:163531 ; RRID:Addgene_163531)
